>Addgene plasmid #48427 | pFUSB4_ATGT | depositor full sequence | sequence record 70127 | Full Sequence
ATGTTTTCCCAGTCACGACGTTGTAAAACGACGGCCAGTCTTAAGCGTCTCATGGCCTGACCCCGGACCA
AGTGGTGGCCTATCGCCAGCAACATTGGCGGCAAGCAAGCGCTCGAAACGGTGCAGCGGCTGTTGCCGGT
GCTGTGCCAGGACCATGGCCTGACCCCGGACCAAGTGGTGGCTATCGCCAGCAACGGTGGCGGCAAGCAA
GCGCTCGAAACGGTGCAGCGGCTGTTGCCGGTGCTGTGCCAGGACCATGGCCTGACCCCGGACCAAGTGG
TGGCTATCGCCAGCAACAATGGCGGCAAGCAAGCGCTCGAAACGGTGCAGCGGCTGTTGCCGGTGCTGTG
CCAGGACCATGGCCTGACCCCGGACCAAGTGGTGGCTATCGCCAGCAACGGTGGCGGCAAGCAAGCGCTC
GAAACGGTGCAGCGGCTGTTGCCGGTGCTGTGCCAGGACCATGGCCTGACCCCGGACCAAGTGGTGGCTA
TCGAGACGTCTAGACCAGCCAGGACAGAAATGCCTCGACTTCGCTGCTACCCAAGGTTGCCGGGTGACGC
ACACCGTGGAAACGGATGAAGGCACGAACCCAGTGGACATAAGCCTGTTCGGTTCGTAAGCTGTAATGCA
AGTAGCGTATGCGCTCACGCAACTGGTCCAGAACCTTGACCGAACGCAGCGGTGGTAACGGCGCAGTGGC
GGTTTTCATGGCTTGTTATGACTGTTTTTTTGGGGTACAGTCTATGCCTCGGGCATCCAAGCAGCAAGCG
CGTTACGCCGTGGGTCGATGTTTGATGTTATGGAGCAGCAACGATGTTACGCAGCAGGGCAGTCGCCCTA
AAACAAAGTTAAACATTATGAGGGAAGCGGTGATCGCCGAAGTATCGACTCAACTATCAGAGGTAGTTGG
CGTCATCGAGCGCCATCTCGAACCGACGTTGCTGGCCGTACATTTGTACGGCTCCGCAGTGGATGGCGGC
CTGAAGCCACACAGTGATATTGATTTGCTGGTTACGGTGACCGTAAGGCTTGATGAAACAACGCGGCGAG
CTTTGATCAACGACCTTTTGGAAACTTCGGCTTCCCCTGGAGAGAGCGAGATTCTCCGCGCTGTAGAAGT
CACCATTGTTGTGCACGACGACATCATTCCGTGGCGTTATCCAGCTAAGCGCGAACTGCAATTTGGAGAA
TGGCAGCGCAATGACATTCTTGCAGGTATCTTCGAGCCAGCCACGATCGACATTGATCTGGCTATCTTGC
TGACAAAAGCAAGAGAACATAGCGTTGCCTTGGTAGGTCCAGCGGCGGAGGAACTCTTTGATCCGGTTCC
TGAACAGGATCTATTTGAGGCGCTAAATGAAACCTTAACGCTATGGAACTCGCCGCCCGACTGGGCTGGC
GATGAGCGAAATGTAGTGCTTACGTTGTCCCGCATTTGGTACAGCGCAGTAACCGGCAAAATCGCGCCGA
AGGATGTCGCTGCCGACTGGGCAATGGAGCGCCTGCCGGCCCAGTATCAGCCCGTCATACTTGAAGCTAG
ACAGGCTTATCTTGGACAAGAAGAAGATCGCTTGGCCTCGCGCGCAGATCAGTTGGAAGAATTTGTCCAC
TACGTGAAAGGCGAGATCACCAAGGTAGTCGGCAAATAACCCTCGAGCCACCCATGACCAAAATCCCTTA
ACGTGAGTTACGCGTCGTTCCACTGAGCGTCAGACCCCGTAGAAAAGATCAAAGGATCTTCTTGAGATCC
TTTTTTTCTGCGCGTAATCTGCTGCTTGCAAACAAAAAAACCACCGCTACCAGCGGTGGTTTGTTTGCCG
GATCAAGAGCTACCAACTCTTTTTCCGAAGGTAACTGGCTTCAGCAGAGCGCAGATACCAAATACTGTCC
TTCTAGTGTAGCCGTAGTTAGGCCACCACTTCAAGAACTCTGTAGCACCGCCTACATACCTCGCTCTGCT
AATCCTGTTACCAGTGGCTGCTGCCAGTGGCGATAAGTCGTGTCTTACCGGGTTGGACTCAAGACGATAG
TTACCGGATAAGGCGCAGCGGTCGGGCTGAACGGGGGGTTCGTGCACACAGCCCAGCTTGGAGCGAACGA
CCTACACCGAACTGAGATACCTACAGCGTGAGCATTGAGAAAGCGCCACGCTTCCCGAAGGGAGAAAGGC
GGACAGGTATCCGGTAAGCGGCAGGGTCGGAACAGGAGAGCGCACGAGGGAGCTTCCAGGGGGAAACGCC
TGGTATCTTTATAGTCCTGTCGGGTTTCGCCACCTCTGACTTGAGCGTCGATTTTTGTGATGCTCGTCAG
GGGGGCGGAGCCTATGGAAAAACGCCAGCAACGCGGCCTTTTTACGGTTCCTGGCCTTTTGCTGGCCTTT
TGCTCACATGTTCTTTCCTGCGTTATCCCCTGATTCTGTGGATAACCGTATTACCGCCTTTGAGTGAGCT
GATACCGCTCGCCGCAGCCGAACGACCGAGCGCAGCGAGTCAGTGAGCGAGGAAGCGGAAGAGCGCCCAA
TACGCAAACCGCCTCTCCCCGCGCGTTGGCCGATTCATTAATGCAGCTGGCACGACAGGTTTCCCGACTG
GAAAGCGGGCAGTGAGCGCAACGCAATTAATACGCGTACCGCTAGCCAGGAAGAGTTTGTAGAAACGCAA
AAAGGCCATCCGTCAGGATGGCCTTCTGCTTAGTTTGATGCCTGGCAGTTTATGGCGGGCGTCCTGCCCG
CCACCCTCCGGGCCGTTGCTTCACAACGTTCAAATCCGCTCCCGGCGGATTTGTCCTACTCAGGAGAGCG
TTCACCGACAAACAACAGATAAAACGAAAGGCCCAGTCTTCCGACTGAGCCTTTCGTTTTATTTGATGCC
TGGCAGTTCCCTACTCTCGCGTTAACGCTAGCATGG
Features (pLannotate 1.2.2; 8 found; start..end, strand, type, name):
      3..39      -  CDS            lacZα (fragment): LacZα fragment of β-galactosidase; lacZ fragment
    596..619     +  promoter       Pc promoter (fragment): intI1 (promoter lies within the coding sequence); class 1 integron promoter
    795..851     +  CDS            GmR (fragment): gentamycin acetyltransferase; aacC1; confers resistance to gentamycin
    858..1649    +  CDS            SmR: aminoglycoside adenylyltransferase (Murphy, 1985); aadA; confers resistance to spectinomycin and streptomycin
   1742..2330    +  rep_origin     ori: high-copy-number ColE1/pMB1/pBR322/pUC origin of replication
   2513..2605    +  CDS            lacI (fragment): lac repressor; lacI; The lac repressor binds to the lac operator to inhibit transcription in E. coli. This inhibition can be relieved by adding lactose or isopropyl-β-D-thiogalactopyranoside (IPTG).
   2660..2687    -  terminator     rrnB T2 terminator: transcription terminator T2 from the E. coli rrnB gene
   2819..2862    +  terminator     rrnB T1 terminator: Escherichia coli rrnB; transcription terminator T1 from the E. coli rrnB gene
