[The description below was written by a language model from this plasmid's Addgene catalogue record and pLannotate feature annotations shown in this document.]
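Description:
pFUSB4_ATGT is a small (about 2.9 kb) intermediate array plasmid for Golden Gate assembly of TAL effector nucleases. It is built on the pFUS_B4 backbone and carries a pre-assembled block of four synthetic TALE repeats with the repeat-variable diresidues NI NG NN NG. Under the standard RVD code these specify the bases A, T, G and T, which gives the plasmid its name. The depositor notes that the repeats were joined by Golden Gate cloning. In that scheme, pFUS_B vectors hold the later portion of a repeat array, and this is later combined with a pFUS_A array and a last half-repeat in a final TALEN expression backbone. The associated publication describes a simplified 15-RVD GoldyTALEN design for in vivo genome engineering, so this plasmid appears to be one member of a library of ready-made four-repeat modules that shortens TALEN construction.

The catalogue lists the vector type as mammalian expression/TALEN, but the annotated features show only bacterial maintenance elements and no eukaryotic promoter or nuclease domain, which fits a cloning intermediate rather than an expression construct. Propagation in E. coli relies on a high-copy ColE1/pUC-type origin. Selection uses the aadA aminoglycoside adenylyltransferase gene (spectinomycin/streptomycin resistance), which lies downstream of a class 1 integron Pc promoter fragment and a remnant of a gentamicin resistance gene. Short lacZα and lacI fragments are present; the lacZα remnant probably derives from a blue/white screening cassette displaced when the repeats were inserted. The rrnB T1 and T2 terminators are also annotated. The automated annotation did not label the TALE repeat array itself, which presumably lies in the unannotated region between the lacZα remnant and the resistance cassette.
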