Addgene plasmid #48427: pFUSB4_ATGT
Depositing lab: Stephen Ekker. Depositing organization: Mayo Foundation for Medical Education and Research. Publication: High Efficiency In Vivo Genome Engineering with a Simplified 15-RVD GoldyTALEN Design. Ma AC, Lee HB, Clark KJ, Ekker SC. PLoS One. 2013 May 29;8(5):e65259. doi: 10.1371/journal.pone.0065259. Print 2013. PubMed 23734242.
Backbone
  Vector backbone: pFUS_B4
  Vector type: Mammalian Expression, TALEN
Growth in bacteria
  Bacterial resistance: Spectinomycin, 50 μg/mL
  Growth temperature: 37°C
  Growth strain: Top10
  Copy number: Unknown
Gene/Insert
  Gene/Insert name: RVD sequence: NI NG NN NG
  Species: Synthetic
  Cloning method: Unknown
  Sequencing primers: 5′ ttgatgcctggcagttccct; 3′ cgaaccgaacaggcttatgt
Terms and licenses: Academic/Nonprofit Terms; Industry Terms: Not Available to Industry
Depositor comments: Plasmid was created using Golden Gate cloning.
How to cite: pFUSB4_ATGT was a gift from Stephen Ekker (Addgene plasmid # 48427 ; http://n2t.net/addgene:48427 ; RRID:Addgene_48427)
