>Addgene plasmid #48427 | pFUSB4_ATGT | addgene partial sequence | sequence record 70750 | pCR8_F1 5'-ttgatgcctggcagttccct-3'
TCACGACGTTGTAAAACGACGGCCAGTCTTAAGCGTCTCATGGCCTGACCCCGGACCAAGTGGTGGCTAT
CGCCAGCAACATTGGCGGCAAGCAAGCGCTCGAAACGGTGCAGCGGCTGTTGCCGGTGCTGTGCCAGGAC
CATGGCCTGACCCCGGACCAAGTGGTGGCTATCGCCAGCAACGGTGGCGGCAAGCAAGCGCTCGAAACGG
TGCAGCGGCTGTTGCCGGTGCTGTGCCAGGACCATGGCCTGACCCCGGACCAAGTGGTGGCTATCGCCAG
CAACAATGGCGGCAAGCAAGCGCTCGAAACGGTGCAGCGGCTGTTGCCGGTGCTGTGCCAGGACCATGGC
CTGACCCCGGACCAAGTGGTGGCTATCGCCAGCAACGGTGGCGGCAAGCAAGCGCTCGAAACGGTGCAGC
GGCTGTTGCCGGTGCTGTGCCAGGACCATGGCCTGACCCCGGACCAAGTGGTGGCTATCGAGACGTCTAG
ACCAGCCAGGACAGAAATGCCTCGACTTCGCTGCTACCCAAGGTTGCCGGGTGACGCACACCGTGGAAAC
GGATGAAGGCACGAACCCAGTGGACATAAGCCTGTTCGGTTCGTAAGCTGTAATGCAAGTAGCGTATGCG
CTCACGCAACTGGTCCAGAACCTTGACCGAACGCAGCGGTGGTAACGGCGCAGTGGCGGTTTTCATGGCT
TGTTATGACTGTTTTTTTGGGGTACAGTCTATGCCTCGGGCATCCAAGCAGCAAGCGCGTTACGCCGTGG
GTCGATGTTTGATGTTATGGAGCAGCAACGATGTTACGCAGCAGGGCAGTCGCCCTAAAACAAAGTTAAA
CATTATGAGGGAAGCGGTGATCGCCGAAGTATCGACTCAACTATCAGA
